Addgene plasmid #216030: AA301
Purpose: Fragmid fragment: (Cas protein) NNGG PAM
Depositing lab: John Doench. Publication: Modular vector assembly enables rapid assessment of emerging CRISPR technologies. McGee AV, Liu YV, Griffith AL, Szegletes ZM, Wen B, Kraus C, Miller NW, Steger RJ, Escude Velasco B, Bosch JA, Zirin JD, Viswanatha R, Sontheimer EJ, Goodale A, Greene MA, Green TM, Doench JG. Cell Genom. 2024 Mar 13;4(3):100519. doi: 10.1016/j.xgen.2024.100519. PubMed 38484704.
Backbone
  Vector backbone: pUC57-Kan
  Vector type: CRISPR ; Fragment
Growth in bacteria
  Bacterial resistance: Kanamycin, 50 μg/mL
  Growth temperature: 37°C
  Growth strain: DH5alpha
  Copy number: Unknown
Gene/Insert
  Gene/Insert name: Cas9_v1.1 [Sauri]
  Species: Staphylococcus aureus
  Cloning method: Unknown
Resource information
  A portion of this plasmid was derived from a plasmid made by: Genscript ID: U289KHE230-23
Terms and licenses: Academic/Nonprofit Terms; Industry Terms: Not Available to Industry
Depositor comments: Please visit https://www.biorxiv.org/content/10.1101/2023.10.25.564061v1 for bioRxiv preprint.
How to cite: AA301 was a gift from John Doench (Addgene plasmid # 216030 ; http://n2t.net/addgene:216030 ; RRID:Addgene_216030)
