[The description below was written by a language model from this plasmid's Addgene catalogue record and pLannotate feature annotations shown in this document.]
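Description:
AA301 is a "fragment" plasmid from the Fragmid modular CRISPR vector assembly toolkit. It is a storage and donor plasmid that carries a single module to be combined with other fragments into a finished vector, so it is not itself a ready-to-use expression construct. It is built on the pUC57-Kan cloning backbone, totals about 5.8 kb, and is propagated in E. coli through the high-copy ColE1/pUC-type origin. Selection is with kanamycin, provided by the aph(3')-Ia aminoglycoside phosphotransferase gene. The remaining backbone annotations are typical remnants of the pUC lineage and have no role in the payload. They comprise partial lacZα, the lac promoter, operator and CAP binding site, and short lacI, rop and bom fragments.

The payload is a Cas protein module named Cas9_v1.1 [Sauri], an open reading frame of roughly 3.2 kb. The feature annotation matches it to Staphylococcus aureus Cas9, and the record also lists S. aureus as the species. The stated purpose describes the nuclease as recognising an NNGG PAM, and the "Sauri" label may indicate a related staphylococcal orthologue, although the record does not settle this. A very short annotated match immediately upstream of the coding sequence (a phage N15 cB fragment) is probably a spurious hit or part of a short N-terminal addition. No mammalian promoter, polyadenylation signal, guide RNA cassette or viral elements are annotated, which fits the plasmid's role as a promoterless coding fragment. The flanking assembly sites and the cloning method are not given in the record. The module is intended for incorporation into assembled destination vectors, allowing rapid construction and comparison of CRISPR systems that use this compact Cas9.
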