Features (pLannotate 1.2.2; 11 found; start..end, strand, type, name):
    137..236     +  misc_feature   bom (fragment): basis of mobility region from pBR322
    242..399     -  CDS            lacZα (fragment): LacZα fragment of β-galactosidase; lacZ fragment
    434..454     +  CDS            CB (fragment): repressor protein of coliphage N15; cB
    460..3618    +  CDS            cas9: CAS9_STAAU - Experimental evidence at protein level: Swiss-Prot protein existence level 1. CRISPR (clustered regularly interspaced short palindromic repeat) is an adaptive immune system that provides protection against mobile genetic elements (viruses, transposable elements and conjugative plasmids). CRISPR clusters contain spacers, sequences complementary to antecedent mobile elements, and target invading nucleic acids. CRISPR clusters are transcribed and processed into CRISPR RNA (crRNA). In type II CRISPR systems correct processing of pre-crRNA requires a trans- encoded small RNA (tracrRNA)
   3720..3736    -  protein_bind   lac operator: The lac repressor binds to the lac operator to inhibit transcription in E. coli. This inhibition can be relieved by adding lactose or isopropyl-β-D-thiogalactopyranoside (IPTG). lac repressor encoded by lacI
   3744..3774    -  promoter       lac promoter: promoter for the E. coli lac operon
   3789..3810    -  protein_bind   CAP binding site: CAP binding activates transcription in the presence of cAMP. E. coli catabolite activator protein
   3823..3915    -  CDS            lacI (fragment): lac repressor; lacI; The lac repressor binds to the lac operator to inhibit transcription in E. coli. This inhibition can be relieved by adding lactose or isopropyl-β-D-thiogalactopyranoside (IPTG).
   4098..4686    -  rep_origin     ori: high-copy-number ColE1/pMB1/pBR322/pUC origin of replication
   4864..5673    -  CDS            KanR: aminoglycoside phosphotransferase; aph(3')-Ia; confers resistance to kanamycin in bacteria or G418 (Geneticin®) in eukaryotes
   5780..35      +  CDS            rop (fragment) (across the origin): Rop protein, which maintains plasmids at low copy number; rop
>Addgene plasmid #216030 | AA301 | addgene full sequence | sequence record 431499 | Addgene NGS Result
TCGCGCGTTTCGGTGATGACGGTGAAAACCTCTGACACATGCAGCTCCCGGAGACGGTCACAGCTTGTCT
GTAAGCGGATGCCGGGAGCAGACAAGCCCGTCAGGGCGCGTCAGCGGGTGTTGGCGGGTGTCGGGGCTGG
CTTAACTATGCGGCATCAGAGCAGATTGTACTGAGAGTGCACCATATGCGGTGTGAAATACCGCACAGAT
GCGTAAGGAGAAAATACCGCATCAGGCGCCATTCGCCATTCAGGCTGCGCAACTGTTGGGAAGGGCGATC
GGTGCGGGCCTCTTCGCTATTACGCCAGCTGGCGAAAGGGGGATGTGCTGCAAGGCGATTAAGTTGGGTA
ACGCCAGGGTTTTCCCAGTCACGACGTTGTAAAACGACGGCCAGAGAATTCGAGCTCGGTACCTCGCGAA
TACATCTAGATGAAGACTGGCAGCCAGGAGAACCAGCAGAAGCAGAACTACATCCTGGGCCTGGACATCG
GAATCACCAGCGTCGGCTACGGACTGATCGATAGCAAGACAAGAGAAGTGATCGACGCCGGCGTTAGACT
CTTTCCAGAAGCTGATAGCGAGAACAACTCCAACCGCAGAAGCAAGCGGGGCGCCAGACGGTTAAAACGG
AGAAGAATCCACCGGCTGAACCGGGTCAAAGACCTGCTCGCTGATTACCAGATGATCGATCTTAACAATG
TTCCTAAGAGCACCGACCCCTACACCATCAGAGTGAAGGGCCTCCGGGAGCCTCTGACAAAAGAAGAATT
CGCCATCGCCCTCCTGCATATCGCTAAGAGAAGAGGCCTGCACAACATCAGTGTGTCCATGGGCGACGAA
GAGCAGGACAATGAACTGAGCACCAAGCAGCAGCTGCAAAAGAATGCCCAGCAACTGCAGGACAAGTATG
TGTGCGAACTGCAGTTAGAACGGCTGACCAACATCAACAAGGTCAGAGGCGAGAAGAACAGATTTAAGAC
AGAGGACTTTGTGAAAGAAGTGAAACAGCTGTGCGAAACCCAGAGACAGTACCACAACATCGACGACCAA
TTCATCCAGCAGTACATCGACCTGGTGTCTACAAGACGGGAGTACTTCGAGGGCCCCGGCAACGGCTCTC
CATACGGCTGGGACGGCGACCTGCTGAAGTGGTACGAGAAGCTGATGGGCAGATGCACCTATTTCCCCGA
AGAACTGAGGTCCGTGAAGTACGCCTACAGCGCCGACCTCTTCAACGCCCTGAACGACCTGAACAACCTC
GTTGTGACCAGGGATGACAATCCAAAGCTTGAGTACTACGAGAAGTACCACATTATTGAGAACGTGTTCA
AGCAAAAGAAGAATCCCACACTCAAACAAATCGCCAAAGAGATCGGCGTGCAAGATTACGACATCCGGGG
CTATAGAATCACAAAGAGCGGCAAACCTCAGTTCACCTCTTTTAAGCTGTATCACGACCTGAAGAACATC
TTCGAGCAGGCCAAATACCTGGAAGATGTGGAAATGCTGGACGAGATCGCCAAGATCCTGACCATCTACC
AGGATGAGATTAGCATCAAGAAAGCCCTGGACCAGCTGCCCGAACTGCTGACAGAGAGCGAGAAATCTCA
GATCGCACAGCTCACCGGCTATACAGGCACCCACAGACTGAGCCTGAAGTGCATCCACATTGTGATCGAC
GAGCTGTGGGAGAGCCCCGAGAACCAGATGGAAATCTTTACCAGACTGAATCTGAAACCTAAGAAGGTGG
AAATGAGCGAGATCGACAGCATACCCACCACCCTGGTCGACGAGTTCATCCTCTCACCTGTGGTGAAGCG
GGCCTTCATCCAGAGCATCAAGGTAATCAACGCAGTGATCAATCGGTTCGGCCTGCCAGAGGACATCATC
ATCGAGCTGGCCAGAGAAAAGAATAGCAAGGATCGGAGAAAGTTCATTAACAAGCTGCAGAAACAAAATG
AGGCCACAAGAAAGAAAATCGAACAGCTGCTGGCCAAGTACGGCAACACCAATGCCAAGTACATGATCGA
GAAGATCAAGCTGCACGACATGCAGGAGGGCAAGTGCCTGTACAGCCTGGAGGCTATTCCTCTGGAGGAC
CTGCTGAGCAACCCGACACACTACGAAGTTGACCACATTATCCCCAGATCTGTGAGCTTTGACAACAGCC
TGAACAACAAAGTGCTGGTGAAACAAAGCGAAAACAGCAAGAAGGGCAATCGCACCCCTTACCAGTACCT
GAGCAGCAACGAGTCTAAGATTAGCTACAACCAGTTTAAGCAGCACATCCTGAACCTGAGCAAGGCCAAG
GACAGAATCAGCAAGAAAAAAAGAGATATGCTGCTGGAAGAGAGAGATATCAACAAGTTCGAAGTGCAGA
AGGAATTCATTAACCGGAACCTGGTGGATACACGGTACGCCACCAGAGAACTGTCTAACCTGCTGAAAAC
CTACTTCAGCACCCATGACTACGCCGTGAAGGTGAAAACCATCAACGGCGGCTTCACTAACCACCTGAGG
AAGGTGTGGGATTTCAAGAAGCACAGAAACCACGGCTACAAGCACCACGCCGAAGATGCCCTGGTGATCG
CCAACGCCGACTTCCTGTTTAAGACACATAAGGCCCTGCGGAGAACCGATAAGATCCTGGAACAACCTGG
CCTGGAAGTGAATGATACAACCGTGAAAGTGGACACCGAGGAAAAATACCAGGAGCTGTTCGAGACACCT
AAGCAAGTGAAGAACATCAAGCAGTTCCGGGACTTCAAGTACAGCCACCGAGTGGACAAGAAGCCTAACC
GGCAGCTTATCAACGACACACTGTACTCCACCAGAGAGATTGATGGCGAAACCTACGTGGTGCAGACCCT
TAAGGATCTGTACGCCAAGGACAACGAGAAAGTGAAGAAGCTGTTCACCGAAAGACCTCAGAAGATCCTG
ATGTACCAGCACGACCCTAAGACCTTCGAGAAACTGATGACAATCCTGAACCAGTACGCTGAGGCCAAGA
ACCCTCTGGCTGCTTATTACGAGGACAAAGGCGAGTACGTGACCAAGTACGCCAAGAAAGGCAATGGACC
TGCCATCCACAAGATCAAGTATATCGATAAGAAGCTTGGATCTTACCTGGATGTTAGCAACAAGTATCCT
GAGACACAGAACAAGCTTGTGAAGCTGTCCCTGAAGAGCTTTAGATTCGACATCTACAAGTGTGAACAGG
GCTACAAGATGGTGTCCATCGGATACCTGGACGTGCTGAAGAAAGATAACTACTACTACATCCCTAAGGA
CAAGTACGAGGCCGAGAAGCAGAAAAAGAAGATCAAGGAATCTGATCTTTTTGTGGGCAGCTTCTACTAC
AACGACCTCATCATGTACGAGGATGAACTGTTCAGAGTGATAGGAGTGAACAGCGACATCAACAATCTGG
TTGAGCTAAACATGGTCGACATTACCTACAAGGACTTCTGCGAGGTGAACAACGTGACAGGCGAGAAAAG
AATCAAAAAGACTATCGGCAAGCGCGTGGTCCTGATCGAGAAGTACACCACAGATATTCTAGGCAACCTG
TACAAGACTCCCCTGCCTAAGAAGCCCCAGCTTATCTTCAAGCGGGGAGAACTGGGGTCCAAGTCTTCAT
CGGATCCCGGGCCCGTCGACTGCAGAGGCCTGCATGCAAGCTTGGTGTAATCATGGTCATAGCTGTTTCC
TGTGTGAAATTGTTATCCGCTCACAATTCCACACAACATACGAGCCGGAAGCATAAAGTGTAAAGCCTGG
GGTGCCTAATGAGTGAGCTAACTCACATTAATTGCGTTGCGCTCACTGCCCGCTTTCCAGTCGGGAAACC
TGTCGTGCCAGCTGCATTAATGAATCGGCCAACGCGCGGGGAGAGGCGGTTTGCGTATTGGGCGCTCTTC
CGCTTCCTCGCTCACTGACTCGCTGCGCTCGGTCGTTCGGCTGCGGCGAGCGGTATCAGCTCACTCAAAG
GCGGTAATACGGTTATCCACAGAATCAGGGGATAACGCAGGAAAGAACATGTGAGCAAAAGGCCAGCAAA
AGGCCAGGAACCGTAAAAAGGCCGCGTTGCTGGCGTTTTTCCATAGGCTCCGCCCCCCTGACGAGCATCA
CAAAAATCGACGCTCAAGTCAGAGGTGGCGAAACCCGACAGGACTATAAAGATACCAGGCGTTTCCCCCT
GGAAGCTCCCTCGTGCGCTCTCCTGTTCCGACCCTGCCGCTTACCGGATACCTGTCCGCCTTTCTCCCTT
CGGGAAGCGTGGCGCTTTCTCATAGCTCACGCTGTAGGTATCTCAGTTCGGTGTAGGTCGTTCGCTCCAA
GCTGGGCTGTGTGCACGAACCCCCCGTTCAGCCCGACCGCTGCGCCTTATCCGGTAACTATCGTCTTGAG
TCCAACCCGGTAAGACACGACTTATCGCCACTGGCAGCAGCCACTGGTAACAGGATTAGCAGAGCGAGGT
ATGTAGGCGGTGCTACAGAGTTCTTGAAGTGGTGGCCTAACTACGGCTACACTAGAAGAACAGTATTTGG
TATCTGCGCTCTGCTGAAGCCAGTTACCTTCGGAAAAAGAGTTGGTAGCTCTTGATCCGGCAAACAAACC
ACCGCTGGTAGCGGTGGTTTTTTTGTTTGCAAGCAGCAGATTACGCGCAGAAAAAAAGGATCTCAAGAAG
ATCCTTTGATCTTTTCTACGGGGTCTGACGCTCAGTGGAACGAAAACTCACGTTAAGGGATTTTGGTCAT
GAGATTATCAAAAAGGATCTTCACCTAGATCCTTTTAAATTAAAAATGAAGTTTTAAATCAAGCCCAATC
TGAATAATGTTACAACCAATTAACCAATTCTGATTAGAAAAACTCATCGAGCATCAAATGAAACTGCAAT
TTATTCATATCAGGATTATCAATACCATATTTTTGAAAAAGCCGTTTCTGTAATGAAGGAGAAAACTCAC
CGAGGCAGTTCCATAGGATGGCAAGATCCTGGTATCGGTCTGCGATTCCGACTCGTCCAACATCAATACA
ACCTATTAATTTCCCCTCGTCAAAAATAAGGTTATCAAGTGAGAAATCACCATGAGTGACGACTGAATCC
GGTGAGAATGGCAAAAGTTTATGCATTTCTTTCCAGACTTGTTCAACAGGCCAGCCATTACGCTCGTCAT
CAAAATCACTCGCATCAACCAAACCGTTATTCATTCGTGATTGCGCCTGAGCGAGACGAAATACGCGATC
GCTGTTAAAAGGACAATTACAAACAGGAATCGAATGCAACCGGCGCAGGAACACTGCCAGCGCATCAACA
ATATTTTCACCTGAATCAGGATATTCTTCTAATACCTGGAATGCTGTTTTTCCGGGGATCGCAGTGGTGA
GTAACCATGCATCATCAGGAGTACGGATAAAATGCTTGATGGTCGGAAGAGGCATAAATTCCGTCAGCCA
GTTTAGTCTGACCATCTCATCTGTAACATCATTGGCAACGCTACCTTTGCCATGTTTCAGAAACAACTCT
GGCGCATCGGGCTTCCCATACAAGCGATAGATTGTCGCACCTGATTGCCCGACATTATCGCGAGCCCATT
TATACCCATATAAATCAGCATCCATGTTGGAATTTAATCGCGGCCTCGACGTTTCCCGTTGAATATGGCT
CATAACACCCCTTGTATTACTGTTTATGTAAGCAGACAGTTTTATTGTTCATGATGATATATTTTTATCT
TGTGCAATGTAACATCAGAGATTTTGAGACACGGGCCAGAGCTGCA
